Addgene plasmid #114310: pCLX-RIP-mCherry
Purpose: Tissue-specific expression of the mCherry living color under the control of the Rat Insulin 2 promoter (RIP)
Depositing lab: Patrick Salmon. Depositing organization: University of Geneva.
Backbone
  Vector backbone: pCLX
  Vector type: Lentiviral
  Selectable markers: mCherry
Growth in bacteria
  Bacterial resistance: Ampicillin, 100 μg/mL
  Growth temperature: 37°C
  Growth strain: NEB Stable
  Copy number: High Copy
Gene/Insert
  Gene/Insert name: mCherry
  Species: R. norvegicus (rat)
  Cloning method: Gateway Cloning
Terms and licenses: Academic/Nonprofit Terms; Industry Terms: Not Available to Industry
How to cite: pCLX-RIP-mCherry was a gift from Patrick Salmon (Addgene plasmid # 114310 ; http://n2t.net/addgene:114310 ; RRID:Addgene_114310)
