[The description below was written by a language model from this plasmid's Addgene catalogue record and pLannotate feature annotations shown in this document.]
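Description:
pCLX-RIP-mCherry is an HIV-1-derived lentiviral transfer plasmid of about 8 kb, built on the pCLX backbone, that expresses the red fluorescent protein mCherry under the rat insulin 2 promoter (RIP) for tissue-specific labelling. It is maintained in E. coli as a high-copy plasmid through a ColE1/pUC-type origin with ampicillin resistance. The backbone also carries an SV40 origin and remnants of lac regulatory sequence. There is no drug selection marker for mammalian cells; mCherry fluorescence is the only listed means of identifying transduced cells.

The viral genome is transcribed from a hybrid 5' end in which the CMV enhancer is joined to a truncated HIV-1 LTR. This is followed by the Ψ packaging signal with a gag fragment, the cPPT/CTS and the Rev response element. The expression cassette was assembled by multisite Gateway recombination. An attB4 site and an attB1 site flank a roughly 700 bp stretch that the automated annotation leaves unlabelled; from its position this presumably holds the RIP promoter. The mCherry coding sequence sits between attB1 and attB2. The "rat" species entry in the record fits the promoter rather than the reporter, which derives from Discosoma. Downstream, a WPRE enhances transcript expression. The truncated 3' LTR is preceded by a loxP site, which would be copied to both ends of the provirus during reverse transcription and would in principle allow Cre-mediated excision. A rabbit β-globin polyadenylation signal follows the LTR.

The depositor and sequencing-derived records show the same features in the same order, differing only in their start point and by one nucleotide in length. The stated use is reporting insulin promoter activity through tissue-restricted mCherry expression.
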