Features (pLannotate 1.2.2; 28 found; start..end, strand, type, name):
      4..383     +  enhancer       CMV enhancer: human cytomegalovirus immediate early enhancer
    385..642     +  LTR            5' LTR (truncated): truncated 5' long terminal repeat (LTR) from HIV-1
    689..814     +  misc_feature   HIV-1 Ψ: packaging signal of human immunodeficiency virus type 1
    798..1157    +  CDS            HIV-1 gag (fragment): gag protein from human immunodeficiency virus 1; gag
   1306..1423    +  misc_feature   cPPT/CTS: central polypurine tract and central termination sequence of HIV-1
   1566..1649    +  CDS            vif (fragment): VIF_HV1BR - Experimental evidence at protein level: Swiss-Prot protein existence level 1. Counteracts the innate antiviral activity of host APOBEC3F and APOBEC3G. Forms a complex with host APOBEC3F and APOBEC3G thus preventing the entry of these lethally hypermutating enzymes into progeny virions. Recruits an active E3 ubiquitin ligase complex composed of elongin BC, CUL5, and RBX2 to induce polyubiquitination of APOBEC3G and APOBEC3F. In turn, they are directed to the 26S proteasome for degradation. Vif interaction with APOBEC3G also blocks its cytidine deaminase activity in a proteasome-inde
   1783..2016    +  misc_feature   RRE: The Rev response element (RRE) of HIV-1 allows for Rev-dependent mRNA export from the nucleus to the cytoplasm.
   2393..2493    +  CDS            Rev (fragment): human immunodeficiency virus 1 (HIV-1) Rev protein; rev; enhances nuclear export of unspliced and incompletely spliced viral mRNAs
   2522..2542    +  protein_bind   attB4: mutant version of attB; core recombination site for the Gateway® BP reaction BP Clonase™
   3236..3260    +  protein_bind   attB1: mutant version of attB; recombination site for the Gateway® BP reaction BP Clonase™
   3268..3975    +  CDS            mCherry: mCherry is a basic (constitutively fluorescent) red fluorescent protein published in 2004, derived from Discosoma sp.. It is reported to be a very rapidly-maturing monomer with low acid sensitivity.
   3980..4004    -  protein_bind   attB2: mutant version of attB; recombination site for the Gateway® BP reaction BP Clonase™
   4022..4610    +  misc_feature   WPRE: woodchuck hepatitis virus posttranscriptional regulatory element
   4643..4732    +  CDS            nef (fragment): NEF_HV1LA - Experimental evidence at protein level: Swiss-Prot protein existence level 1. Extracellular Nef protein targets CD4(+) T-lymphocytes for apoptosis by interacting with CXCR4 surface receptors. From Human immunodeficiency virus type 1 group M subtype B (isolate Lai) (HIV-1).
   4753..4786    +  protein_bind   loxP: Cre-mediated recombination occurs in the 8-bp core sequence (GCATACAT). Cre recombinase
   4806..4986    +  LTR            5' LTR (truncated): truncated 5' long terminal repeat (LTR) from HIV-1
   5089..5144    +  polyA_signal   β-globin poly(A) signal: rabbit β-globin polyadenylation signal (Gil and Proudfoot, 1987)
   5527..5543    -  protein_bind   lac operator: The lac repressor binds to the lac operator to inhibit transcription in E. coli. This inhibition can be relieved by adding lactose or isopropyl-β-D-thiogalactopyranoside (IPTG). lac repressor encoded by lacI
   5551..5581    -  promoter       lac promoter: promoter for the E. coli lac operon
   5596..5617    -  protein_bind   CAP binding site: CAP binding activates transcription in the presence of cAMP. E. coli catabolite activator protein
   5630..5669    -  CDS            lacI (fragment): lac repressor; lacI; The lac repressor binds to the lac operator to inhibit transcription in E. coli. This inhibition can be relieved by adding lactose or isopropyl-β-D-thiogalactopyranoside (IPTG).
   5676..5698    +  promoter       SV40 promoter (fragment): SV40 enhancer and early promoter
   5722..5857    +  rep_origin     SV40 ori: SV40 origin of replication
   5877..6011    +  polyA_signal   SV40 poly(A) signal: SV40 polyadenylation signal
   6013..6067    -  CDS            lacI (fragment): lac repressor; lacI; The lac repressor binds to the lac operator to inhibit transcription in E. coli. This inhibition can be relieved by adding lactose or isopropyl-β-D-thiogalactopyranoside (IPTG).
   6250..6838    -  rep_origin     ori: high-copy-number ColE1/pMB1/pBR322/pUC origin of replication
   7009..7869    -  CDS            AmpR: β-lactamase; bla; confers resistance to ampicillin, carbenicillin, and related antibiotics
   7870..7974    -  promoter       AmpR promoter: bla
>Addgene plasmid #114310 | pCLX-RIP-mCherry | depositor full sequence | sequence record 215801 | Full Sequence
GTCGACATTGATTATTGACTAGTTATTAATAGTAATCAATTACGGGGTCATTAGTTCATAGCCCATATAT
GGAGTTCCGCGTTACATAACTTACGGTAAATGGCCCGCCTGGCTGACCGCCCAACGACCCCCGCCCATTG
ACGTCAATAATGACGTATGTTCCCATAGTAACGCCAATAGGGACTTTCCATTGACGTCAATGGGTGGACT
ATTTACGGTAAACTGCCCACTTGGCAGTACATCAAGTGTATCATATGCCAAGTACGCCCCCTATTGACGT
CAATGACGGTAAATGGCCCGCCTGGCATTATGCCCAGTACATGACCTTATGGGACTTTCCTACTTGGCAG
TACATCTACGTATTAGTCATCGCTATTACCATGGGAGGCGTGGCCTGGGCGGGACTGGGGAGTGGCGAGC
CCTCAGATCCTGCATATAAGCAGCTGCTTTTTGCCTGTACTGGGTCTCTCTGGTTAGACCAGATCTGAGC
CTGGGAGCTCTCTGGCTAACTAGGGAACCCACTGCTTAAGCCTCAATAAAGCTTGCCTTGAGTGCTTCAA
GTAGTGTGTGCCCGTCTGTTGTGTGACTCTGGTAACTAGAGATCCCTCAGACCCTTTTAGTCAGTGTGGA
AAATCTCTAGCAGTGGCGCCCGAACAGGGACTTGAAAGCGAAAGGGAAACCAGAGGAGCTCTCTCGACGC
AGGACTCGGCTTGCTGAAGCGCGCACGGCAAGAGGCGAGGGGCGGCGACTGGTGAGTACGCCAAAAATTT
TGACTAGCGGAGGCTAGAAGGAGAGAGATGGGTGCGAGAGCGTCAGTATTAAGCGGGGGAGAATTAGATC
GCGATGGGAAAAAATTCGGTTAAGGCCAGGGGGAAAGAAAAAATATAAATTAAAACATATAGTATGGGCA
AGCAGGGAGCTAGAACGATTCGCAGTTAATCCTGGCCTGTTAGAAACATCAGAAGGCTGTAGACAAATAC
TGGGACAGCTACAACCATCCCTTCAGACAGGATCAGAAGAACTTAGATCATTATATAATACAGTAGCAAC
CCTCTATTGTGTGCATCAAAGGATAGAGATAAAAGACACCAAGGAAGCTTTAGACAAGATAGAGGAAGAG
CAAAACAAAAGTAAGAAAAAAGCACAGCAAGCAGCAGGATCTTCAGACCTGGAAATTCCCTACAATCCCC
AAAGTCAAGGAGTAGTAGAATCTATGAATAAAGAATTAAAGAAAATTATAGGACAGGTAAGAGATCAGGC
TGAACATCTTAAGACAGCAGTACAAATGGCAGTATTCATCCACAATTTTAAAAGAAAAGGGGGGATTGGG
GGGTACAGTGCAGGGGAAAGAATAGTAGACATAATAGCAACAGACATACAAACTAAAGAATTACAAAAAC
AAATTACAAAAATTCAAAATTTTCGGGTTTATTACAGGGACAGCAGAAATCCACTTTGGAAAGGACCAGC
AAAGCTCCTCTGGAAAGGTGAAGGGGCAGTAGTAATACAAGATAATAGTGACATAAAAGTAGTGCCAAGA
AGAAAAGCAAAGATCATTAGGGATTATGGAAAACAGATGGCAGGTGATGATTGTGTGGCAAGTAGACAGG
ATGAGGATTAGAACATGGAAAAGTTTAGTAAAACACCATAAGGAGGAGATATGAGGGACAATTGGAGAAG
TGAATTATATAAATATAAAGTAGTAAAAATTGAACCATTAGGAGTAGCACCCACCAAGGCAAAGAGAAGA
GTGGTGCAGAGAGAAAAAAGAGCAGTGGGAATAGGAGCTTTGTTCCTTGGGTTCTTGGGAGCAGCAGGAA
GCACTATGGGCGCAGCGTCAATGACGCTGACGGTACAGGCCAGACAATTATTGTCTGGTATAGTGCAGCA
GCAGAACAATTTGCTGAGGGCTATTGAGGCGCAACAGCATCTGTTGCAACTCACAGTCTGGGGCATCAAG
CAGCTCCAGGCAAGAATCCTGGCTGTGGAAAGATACCTAAAGGATCAACAGCTCCTGGGGATTTGGGGTT
GCTCTGGAAAACTCATTTGCACCACTGCTGTGCCTTGGAATGCTAGTTGGAGTAATAAATCTCTGGAACA
GATTTGGAATCACACGACCTGGATGGAGTGGGACAGAGAAATTAACAATTACACAAGCTTAATACACTCC
TTAATTGAAGAATCGCAAAACCAGCAAGAAAAGAATGAACAAGAATTATTGGAATTAGATAAATGGGCAA
GTTTGTGGAATTGGTTTAACATAACAAATTGGCTGTGGTATATAAAATTATTCATAATGATAGTAGGAGG
CTTGGTAGGTTTAAGAATAGTTTTTGCTGTACTTTCTATAGTGAATAGAGTTAGGCAGGGATATTCACCA
TTATCGTTTCAGACCCACCTCCCAACCCCGAGGGGACCCGACAGGCCCGAAGGAATAGAAGAAGAAGGTG
GAGAGAGAGACAGAGACAGATCCATTCGATTAGTGAACGGATCTCGACGGTATCGCTAGTGATTATCGGA
TCAACTTTGTATAGAAAAGTTGACCACTCCAGTGGAGGCTGAGAAAGGTTTTGTAGCTGGGTAGAGTATG
TACTAAGAGATGGAGACGGCTGGCTCTGAGCTCTGAAGCAAGCACCTCTTATGGAGAGTTGCTGACCTTC
AGGTGCAAATCTAAGATACTACAGGAGAATACACCATGGGGCTTCAGCCCAGTTGACTCCCGAGTGGGCT
ATGGGTTTGTGGAAGGAGAGATAGAAGAGAAGGGACCTTTCTTCTTGAATTCTGCTTTCCTTCTACCTCT
GAGGGTGAGCTGGGGTCTCAGCTGAGGTGAGGACACAGCTATCAGTGGGAACTGTGAAACAACAGTTCAA
GGGACAAAGTTACTAGGTCCCCCAACAACTGCAGCCTCCTGGGGAATGATGTGGAAAAATGCTCAGCCAA
GGACAAAGAAGGCCTCACCCTCTCTGAGACAATGTCCCCTGCTGTGAACTGGTTCATCAGGCCACCCAGG
AGCCCCTATTAAGACTCTAATTACCCTAAGGCTAAGTAGAGGTGTTGTTGTCCAATGAGCACTTTCTGCA
GACCTAGCACCAGGCAAGTGTTTGGAAACTGCAGCTTCAGCCCCTCTGGCCATCTGCTGATCCACCCTTA
ATGGGACAAACAGCAAAGTCCAGGGGTCAGGGGGGGGGTGCTTTGGACTATAAAGCTAGTGGGGATTCAG
TAACCCCCAGCCCTAACAACTTTGTACAAAAAAGCAGGCTCGCCACCATGGTGAGCAAGGGCGAGGAGGA
TAACATGGCCATCATCAAGGAGTTCATGCGCTTCAAGGTGCACATGGAGGGCTCCGTGAACGGCCACGAG
TTCGAGATCGAGGGCGAGGGCGAGGGCCGCCCCTACGAGGGCACCCAGACCGCCAAGCTGAAGGTGACCA
AGGGTGGCCCCCTGCCCTTCGCCTGGGACATCCTGTCCCCTCAGTTCATGTACGGCTCCAAGGCCTACGT
GAAGCACCCCGCCGACATCCCCGACTACTTGAAGCTGTCCTTCCCCGAGGGCTTCAAGTGGGAGCGCGTG
ATGAACTTCGAGGACGGCGGCGTGGTGACCGTGACCCAGGACTCCTCCCTGCAGGACGGCGAGTTCATCT
ACAAGGTGAAGCTGCGCGGCACCAACTTCCCCTCCGACGGCCCCGTAATGCAGAAGAAGACCATGGGCTG
GGAGGCCTCCTCCGAGCGGATGTACCCCGAGGACGGCGCCCTGAAGGGCGAGATCAAGCAGAGGCTGAAG
CTGAAGGACGGCGGCCACTACGACGCTGAGGTCAAGACCACCTACAAGGCCAAGAAGCCCGTGCAGCTGC
CCGGCGCCTACAACGTCAACATCAAGTTGGACATCACCTCCCACAACGAGGACTACACCATCGTGGAACA
GTACGAACGCGCCGAGGGCCGCCACTCCACCGGCGGCATGGACGAGCTGTACAAGTAAGACCCAGCTTTC
TTGTACAAAGTGGTGATAATCGAATTCCGATAATCAACCTCTGGATTACAAAATTTGTGAAAGATTGACT
GGTATTCTTAACTATGTTGCTCCTTTTACGCTATGTGGATACGCTGCTTTAATGCCTTTGTATCATGCTA
TTGCTTCCCGTATGGCTTTCATTTTCTCCTCCTTGTATAAATCCTGGTTGCTGTCTCTTTATGAGGAGTT
GTGGCCCGTTGTCAGGCAACGTGGCGTGGTGTGCACTGTGTTTGCTGACGCAACCCCCACTGGTTGGGGC
ATTGCCACCACCTGTCAGCTCCTTTCCGGGACTTTCGCTTTCCCCCTCCCTATTGCCACGGCGGAACTCA
TCGCCGCCTGCCTTGCCCGCTGCTGGACAGGGGCTCGGCTGTTGGGCACTGACAATTCCGTGGTGTTGTC
GGGGAAGCTGACGTCCTTTCCATGGCTGCTCGCCTGTGTTGCCACCTGGATTCTGCGCGGGACGTCCTTC
TGCTACGTCCCTTCGGCCCTCAATCCAGCGGACCTTCCTTCCCGCGGCCTGCTGCCGGCTCTGCGGCCTC
TTCCGCGTCTTCGCCTTCGCCCTCAGACGAGTCGGATCTCCCTTTGGGCCGCCTCCCCGCATCGGGAATT
CCCGCGGTTCGCTTTAAGACCAATGACTTACAAGGCAGCTGTAGATCTTAGCCACTTTTTAAAAGAAAAG
GGGGGACTGGAAGGGCTAATTCACTCCCAACGAAGACAAGATGGGATCAATTCACCATGGGAATAACTTC
GTATAGCATACATTATACGAAGTTATGCTGCTTTTTGCTTGTACTGGGTCTCTCTGGTTAGACCAGATCT
GAGCCTGGGAGCTCTCTGGCTAACTAGGGAACCCACTGCTTAAGCCTCAATAAAGCTTGCCTTGAGTGCT
TCAAGTAGTGTGTGCCCGTCTGTTGTGTGACTCTGGTAACTAGAGATCCCTCAGACCCTTTTAGTCAGTG
TGGAAAATCTCTAGCAGCATCTAGTTGAATCGCCAGTGTGTCGAGCTAGCAGATCTTTTTCCCTCTGCCA
AAAATTATGGGGACATCATGAAGCCCCTTGAGCATCTGACTTCTGGCTAATAAAGGAAATTTATTTTCAT
TGCAATAGTGTGTTGGAATTTTTTGTGTCTCTCACTCGGAAGGACATATGGGAGGGCAAATCATTTAAAA
CATCAGAATGAGTATTTGGTTTAGAGTTTGGCAACATATGCCATATGCTGGCTGCCATGAACAAAGGTGG
CTATAAAGAGGTCATCAGTATATGAAACAGCCCCCTGCTGTCCATTCCTTATTCCATAGAAAAGCCTTGA
CTTGAGGTTAGATTTTTTTTATATTTTGTTTTGTGTTATTTTTTTCTTTAACATCCCTAAAATTTTCCTT
ACATGTTTTACTAGCCAGATTTTTCCTCCTCTCCTGACTACTCCCAGTCATAGCTGTCCCTCTTCTCTTA
TGAAGATCCCTCGACCTGCAGCCCAAGCTTGGCGTAATCATGGTCATAGCTGTTTCCTGTGTGAAATTGT
TATCCGCTCACAATTCCACACAACATACGAGCCGGAAGCATAAAGTGTAAAGCCTGGGGTGCCTAATGAG
TGAGCTAACTCACATTAATTGCGTTGCGCTCACTGCCCGCTTTCCAGTCGGGAAACCTGTCGTGCCAGCG
GATCCGCATCTCAATTAGTCAGCAACCATAGTCCCGCCCCTAACTCCGCCCATCCCGCCCCTAACTCCGC
CCAGTTCCGCCCATTCTCCGCCCCATGGCTGACTAATTTTTTTTATTTATGCAGAGGCCGAGGCCGCCTC
GGCCTCTGAGCTATTCCAGAAGTAGTGAGGAGGCTTTTTTGGAGGCCTAGGCTTTTGCAAAAAGCTAACT
TGTTTATTGCAGCTTATAATGGTTACAAATAAAGCAATAGCATCACAAATTTCACAAATAAAGCATTTTT
TTCACTGCATTCTAGTTGTGGTTTGTCCAAACTCATCAATGTATCTTATCATGTCTGGATCCGCTGCATT
AATGAATCGGCCAACGCGCGGGGAGAGGCGGTTTGCGTATTGGGCGCTCTTCCGCTTCCTCGCTCACTGA
CTCGCTGCGCTCGGTCGTTCGGCTGCGGCGAGCGGTATCAGCTCACTCAAAGGCGGTAATACGGTTATCC
ACAGAATCAGGGGATAACGCAGGAAAGAACATGTGAGCAAAAGGCCAGCAAAAGGCCAGGAACCGTAAAA
AGGCCGCGTTGCTGGCGTTTTTCCATAGGCTCCGCCCCCCTGACGAGCATCACAAAAATCGACGCTCAAG
TCAGAGGTGGCGAAACCCGACAGGACTATAAAGATACCAGGCGTTTCCCCCTGGAAGCTCCCTCGTGCGC
TCTCCTGTTCCGACCCTGCCGCTTACCGGATACCTGTCCGCCTTTCTCCCTTCGGGAAGCGTGGCGCTTT
CTCAATGCTCACGCTGTAGGTATCTCAGTTCGGTGTAGGTCGTTCGCTCCAAGCTGGGCTGTGTGCACGA
ACCCCCCGTTCAGCCCGACCGCTGCGCCTTATCCGGTAACTATCGTCTTGAGTCCAACCCGGTAAGACAC
GACTTATCGCCACTGGCAGCAGCCACTGGTAACAGGATTAGCAGAGCGAGGTATGTAGGCGGTGCTACAG
AGTTCTTGAAGTGGTGGCCTAACTACGGCTACACTAGAAGGACAGTATTTGGTATCTGCGCTCTGCTGAA
GCCAGTTACCTTCGGAAAAAGAGTTGGTAGCTCTTGATCCGGCAAACAAACCACCGCTGGTAGCGGTGGT
TTTTTTGTTTGCAAGCAGCAGATTACGCGCAGAAAAAAAGGATCTCAAGAAGATCCTTTGATCTTTTCTA
CGGGGTCTGACGCTCAGTGGAACGAAAACTCACGTTAAGGGATTTTGGTCATGAGATTATCAAAAAGGAT
CTTCACCTAGATCCTTTTAAATTAAAAATGAAGTTTTAAATCAATCTAAAGTATATATGAGTAAACTTGG
TCTGACAGTTACCAATGCTTAATCAGTGAGGCACCTATCTCAGCGATCTGTCTATTTCGTTCATCCATAG
TTGCCTGACTCCCCGTCGTGTAGATAACTACGATACGGGAGGGCTTACCATCTGGCCCCAGTGCTGCAAT
GATACCGCGAGACCCACGCTCACCGGCTCCAGATTTATCAGCAATAAACCAGCCAGCCGGAAGGGCCGAG
CGCAGAAGTGGTCCTGCAACTTTATCCGCCTCCATCCAGTCTATTAATTGTTGCCGGGAAGCTAGAGTAA
GTAGTTCGCCAGTTAATAGTTTGCGCAACGTTGTTGCCATTGCTACAGGCATCGTGGTGTCACGCTCGTC
GTTTGGTATGGCTTCATTCAGCTCCGGTTCCCAACGATCAAGGCGAGTTACATGATCCCCCATGTTGTGC
AAAAAAGCGGTTAGCTCCTTCGGTCCTCCGATCGTTGTCAGAAGTAAGTTGGCCGCAGTGTTATCACTCA
TGGTTATGGCAGCACTGCATAATTCTCTTACTGTCATGCCATCCGTAAGATGCTTTTCTGTGACTGGTGA
GTACTCAACCAAGTCATTCTGAGAATAGTGTATGCGGCGACCGAGTTGCTCTTGCCCGGCGTCAATACGG
GATAATACCGCGCCACATAGCAGAACTTTAAAAGTGCTCATCATTGGAAAACGTTCTTCGGGGCGAAAAC
TCTCAAGGATCTTACCGCTGTTGAGATCCAGTTCGATGTAACCCACTCGTGCACCCAACTGATCTTCAGC
ATCTTTTACTTTCACCAGCGTTTCTGGGTGAGCAAAAACAGGAAGGCAAAATGCCGCAAAAAAGGGAATA
AGGGCGACACGGAAATGTTGAATACTCATACTCTTCCTTTTTCAATATTATTGAAGCATTTATCAGGGTT
ATTGTCTCATGAGCGGATACATATTTGAATGTATTTAGAAAAATAAACAAATAGGGGTTCCGCGCACATT
TCCCCGAAAAGTGCCACCTG
