Features (pLannotate 1.2.2; 28 found; start..end, strand, type, name):
    694..718     +  protein_bind   attB1: mutant version of attB; recombination site for the Gateway® BP reaction BP Clonase™
    726..1433    +  CDS            mCherry: mCherry is a basic (constitutively fluorescent) red fluorescent protein published in 2004, derived from Discosoma sp.. It is reported to be a very rapidly-maturing monomer with low acid sensitivity.
   1438..1462    -  protein_bind   attB2: mutant version of attB; recombination site for the Gateway® BP reaction BP Clonase™
   1480..2068    +  misc_feature   WPRE: woodchuck hepatitis virus posttranscriptional regulatory element
   2101..2190    +  CDS            nef (fragment): NEF_HV1LA - Experimental evidence at protein level: Swiss-Prot protein existence level 1. Extracellular Nef protein targets CD4(+) T-lymphocytes for apoptosis by interacting with CXCR4 surface receptors. From Human immunodeficiency virus type 1 group M subtype B (isolate Lai) (HIV-1).
   2211..2244    +  protein_bind   loxP: Cre-mediated recombination occurs in the 8-bp core sequence (GCATACAT). Cre recombinase
   2264..2444    +  LTR            5' LTR (truncated): truncated 5' long terminal repeat (LTR) from HIV-1
   2547..2602    +  polyA_signal   β-globin poly(A) signal: rabbit β-globin polyadenylation signal (Gil and Proudfoot, 1987)
   2987..3003    -  protein_bind   lac operator: The lac repressor binds to the lac operator to inhibit transcription in E. coli. This inhibition can be relieved by adding lactose or isopropyl-β-D-thiogalactopyranoside (IPTG). lac repressor encoded by lacI
   3011..3041    -  promoter       lac promoter: promoter for the E. coli lac operon
   3056..3077    -  protein_bind   CAP binding site: CAP binding activates transcription in the presence of cAMP. E. coli catabolite activator protein
   3090..3129    -  CDS            lacI (fragment): lac repressor; lacI; The lac repressor binds to the lac operator to inhibit transcription in E. coli. This inhibition can be relieved by adding lactose or isopropyl-β-D-thiogalactopyranoside (IPTG).
   3136..3158    +  promoter       SV40 promoter (fragment): SV40 enhancer and early promoter
   3182..3317    +  rep_origin     SV40 ori: SV40 origin of replication
   3337..3471    +  polyA_signal   SV40 poly(A) signal: SV40 polyadenylation signal
   3473..3527    -  CDS            lacI (fragment): lac repressor; lacI; The lac repressor binds to the lac operator to inhibit transcription in E. coli. This inhibition can be relieved by adding lactose or isopropyl-β-D-thiogalactopyranoside (IPTG).
   3710..4298    -  rep_origin     ori: high-copy-number ColE1/pMB1/pBR322/pUC origin of replication
   4469..5329    -  CDS            AmpR: β-lactamase; bla; confers resistance to ampicillin, carbenicillin, and related antibiotics
   5330..5434    -  promoter       AmpR promoter: bla
   5465..5844    +  enhancer       CMV enhancer: human cytomegalovirus immediate early enhancer
   5846..6103    +  LTR            5' LTR (truncated): truncated 5' long terminal repeat (LTR) from HIV-1
   6150..6275    +  misc_feature   HIV-1 Ψ: packaging signal of human immunodeficiency virus type 1
   6259..6618    +  CDS            HIV-1 gag (fragment): gag protein from human immunodeficiency virus 1; gag
   6767..6884    +  misc_feature   cPPT/CTS: central polypurine tract and central termination sequence of HIV-1
   7027..7110    +  CDS            vif (fragment): VIF_HV1BR - Experimental evidence at protein level: Swiss-Prot protein existence level 1. Counteracts the innate antiviral activity of host APOBEC3F and APOBEC3G. Forms a complex with host APOBEC3F and APOBEC3G thus preventing the entry of these lethally hypermutating enzymes into progeny virions. Recruits an active E3 ubiquitin ligase complex composed of elongin BC, CUL5, and RBX2 to induce polyubiquitination of APOBEC3G and APOBEC3F. In turn, they are directed to the 26S proteasome for degradation. Vif interaction with APOBEC3G also blocks its cytidine deaminase activity in a proteasome-inde
   7244..7477    +  misc_feature   RRE: The Rev response element (RRE) of HIV-1 allows for Rev-dependent mRNA export from the nucleus to the cytoplasm.
   7854..7954    +  CDS            Rev (fragment): human immunodeficiency virus 1 (HIV-1) Rev protein; rev; enhances nuclear export of unspliced and incompletely spliced viral mRNAs
   7981..8001    +  protein_bind   attB4: mutant version of attB; core recombination site for the Gateway® BP reaction BP Clonase™
>Addgene plasmid #114310 | pCLX-RIP-mCherry | addgene full sequence | sequence record 218845 | Addgene NGS Result
ACCACTCCAGTGGAGGCTGAGAAAGGTTTTGTAGCTGGGTAGAGTATGTACTAAGAGATGGAGACAGCTG
GCTCTGAGCTCTGAAGCAAGCACCTCTTATGGAGAGTTGCTGACCTTCAGGTGCAAATCTAAGATACTAC
AGGAGAATACACCATGGGGCTTCAGCCCAGTTGACTCCCGAGTGGGCTATGGGTTTGTGGAAGGAGAGAT
AGAAGAGAAGGGACCTTTCTTCTTGAATTCTGCTTTCCTTCTACCTCTGAGGGTGAGCTGGGGTCTCAGC
TGAGGTGAGGACACAGCTATCAGTGGGAACTGTGAAACAACAGTTCAAGGGACAAAGTTACTAGGTCCCC
CAACAACTGCAGCCTCCTGGGGAATGATGTGGAAAAATGCTCAGCCAAGGACAAAGAAGGCCTCACCCTC
TCTGAGACAATGTCCCCTGCTGTGAACTGGTTCATCAGGCCACCCAGGAGCCCCTATTAAGACTCTAATT
ACCCTAAGGCTAAGTAGAGGTGTTGTTGTCCAATGAGCACTTTCTGCAGACCTAGCACCAGGCAAGTGTT
TGGAAACTGCAGCTTCAGCCCCTCTGGCCATCTGCTGATCCACCCTTAATGGGACAAACAGCAAAGTCCA
GGGGTCAGGGGGGGGGTGCTTTGGACTATAAAACTAGTGGGGATTCAGTAACCCCCAGCCCTAACAACTT
TGTACAAAAAAGCAGGCTCGCCACCATGGTGAGCAAGGGCGAGGAGGATAACATGGCCATCATCAAGGAG
TTCATGCGCTTCAAGGTGCACATGGAGGGCTCCGTGAACGGCCACGAGTTCGAGATCGAGGGCGAGGGCG
AGGGCCGCCCCTACGAGGGCACCCAGACCGCCAAGCTGAAGGTGACCAAGGGTGGCCCCCTGCCCTTCGC
CTGGGACATCCTGTCCCCTCAGTTCATGTACGGCTCCAAGGCCTACGTGAAGCACCCCGCCGACATCCCC
GACTACTTGAAGCTGTCCTTCCCCGAGGGCTTCAAGTGGGAGCGCGTGATGAACTTCGAGGACGGCGGCG
TGGTGACCGTGACCCAGGACTCCTCCCTGCAGGACGGCGAGTTCATCTACAAGGTGAAGCTGCGCGGCAC
CAACTTCCCCTCCGACGGCCCCGTAATGCAGAAGAAGACCATGGGCTGGGAGGCCTCCTCCGAGCGGATG
TACCCCGAGGACGGCGCCCTGAAGGGCGAGATCAAGCAGAGGCTGAAGCTGAAGGACGGCGGCCACTACG
ACGCTGAGGTCAAGACCACCTACAAGGCCAAGAAGCCCGTGCAGCTGCCCGGCGCCTACAACGTCAACAT
CAAGTTGGACATCACCTCCCACAACGAGGACTACACCATCGTGGAACAGTACGAACGCGCCGAGGGCCGC
CACTCCACCGGCGGCATGGACGAGCTGTACAAGTAAGACCCAGCTTTCTTGTACAAAGTGGTGATAATCG
AATTCCGATAATCAACCTCTGGATTACAAAATTTGTGAAAGATTGACTGGTATTCTTAACTATGTTGCTC
CTTTTACGCTATGTGGATACGCTGCTTTAATGCCTTTGTATCATGCTATTGCTTCCCGTATGGCTTTCAT
TTTCTCCTCCTTGTATAAATCCTGGTTGCTGTCTCTTTATGAGGAGTTGTGGCCCGTTGTCAGGCAACGT
GGCGTGGTGTGCACTGTGTTTGCTGACGCAACCCCCACTGGTTGGGGCATTGCCACCACCTGTCAGCTCC
TTTCCGGGACTTTCGCTTTCCCCCTCCCTATTGCCACGGCGGAACTCATCGCCGCCTGCCTTGCCCGCTG
CTGGACAGGGGCTCGGCTGTTGGGCACTGACAATTCCGTGGTGTTGTCGGGGAAGCTGACGTCCTTTCCA
TGGCTGCTCGCCTGTGTTGCCACCTGGATTCTGCGCGGGACGTCCTTCTGCTACGTCCCTTCGGCCCTCA
ATCCAGCGGACCTTCCTTCCCGCGGCCTGCTGCCGGCTCTGCGGCCTCTTCCGCGTCTTCGCCTTCGCCC
TCAGACGAGTCGGATCTCCCTTTGGGCCGCCTCCCCGCATCGGGAATTCCCGCGGTTCGCTTTAAGACCA
ATGACTTACAAGGCAGCTGTAGATCTTAGCCACTTTTTAAAAGAAAAGGGGGGACTGGAAGGGCTAATTC
ACTCCCAACGAAGACAAGATGGGATCAATTCACCATGGGAATAACTTCGTATAGCATACATTATACGAAG
TTATGCTGCTTTTTGCTTGTACTGGGTCTCTCTGGTTAGACCAGATCTGAGCCTGGGAGCTCTCTGGCTA
ACTAGGGAACCCACTGCTTAAGCCTCAATAAAGCTTGCCTTGAGTGCTTCAAGTAGTGTGTGCCCGTCTG
TTGTGTGACTCTGGTAACTAGAGATCCCTCAGACCCTTTTAGTCAGTGTGGAAAATCTCTAGCAGCATCT
AGTTGAATCGCCAGTGTGTCGAGCTAGCAGATCTTTTTCCCTCTGCCAAAAATTATGGGGACATCATGAA
GCCCCTTGAGCATCTGACTTCTGGCTAATAAAGGAAATTTATTTTCATTGCAATAGTGTGTTGGAATTTT
TTGTGTCTCTCACTCGGAAGGACATATGGGAGGGCAAATCATTTAAAACATCAGAATGAGTATTTGGTTT
AGAGTTTGGCAACATATGCCCATATGCTGGCTGCCATGAACAAAGGTTGGCTATAAAGAGGTCATCAGTA
TATGAAACAGCCCCCTGCTGTCCATTCCTTATTCCATAGAAAAGCCTTGACTTGAGGTTAGATTTTTTTT
ATATTTTGTTTTGTGTTATTTTTTTCTTTAACATCCCTAAAATTTTCCTTACATGTTTTACTAGCCAGAT
TTTTCCTCCTCTCCTGACTACTCCCAGTCATAGCTGTCCCTCTTCTCTTATGGAGATCCCTCGACCTGCA
GCCCAAGCTTGGCGTAATCATGGTCATAGCTGTTTCCTGTGTGAAATTGTTATCCGCTCACAATTCCACA
CAACATACGAGCCGGAAGCATAAAGTGTAAAGCCTGGGGTGCCTAATGAGTGAGCTAACTCACATTAATT
GCGTTGCGCTCACTGCCCGCTTTCCAGTCGGGAAACCTGTCGTGCCAGCGGATCCGCATCTCAATTAGTC
AGCAACCATAGTCCCGCCCCTAACTCCGCCCATCCCGCCCCTAACTCCGCCCAGTTCCGCCCATTCTCCG
CCCCATGGCTGACTAATTTTTTTTATTTATGCAGAGGCCGAGGCCGCCTCGGCCTCTGAGCTATTCCAGA
AGTAGTGAGGAGGCTTTTTTGGAGGCCTAGGCTTTTGCAAAAAGCTAACTTGTTTATTGCAGCTTATAAT
GGTTACAAATAAAGCAATAGCATCACAAATTTCACAAATAAAGCATTTTTTTCACTGCATTCTAGTTGTG
GTTTGTCCAAACTCATCAATGTATCTTATCATGTCTGGATCCGCTGCATTAATGAATCGGCCAACGCGCG
GGGAGAGGCGGTTTGCGTATTGGGCGCTCTTCCGCTTCCTCGCTCACTGACTCGCTGCGCTCGGTCGTTC
GGCTGCGGCGAGCGGTATCAGCTCACTCAAAGGCGGTAATACGGTTATCCACAGAATCAGGGGATAACGC
AGGAAAGAACATGTGAGCAAAAGGCCAGCAAAAGGCCAGGAACCGTAAAAAGGCCGCGTTGCTGGCGTTT
TTCCATAGGCTCCGCCCCCCTGACGAGCATCACAAAAATCGACGCTCAAGTCAGAGGTGGCGAAACCCGA
CAGGACTATAAAGATACCAGGCGTTTCCCCCTGGAAGCTCCCTCGTGCGCTCTCCTGTTCCGACCCTGCC
GCTTACCGGATACCTGTCCGCCTTTCTCCCTTCGGGAAGCGTGGCGCTTTCTCATAGCTCACGCTGTAGG
TATCTCAGTTCGGTGTAGGTCGTTCGCTCCAAGCTGGGCTGTGTGCACGAACCCCCCGTTCAGCCCGACC
GCTGCGCCTTATCCGGTAACTATCGTCTTGAGTCCAACCCGGTAAGACACGACTTATCGCCACTGGCAGC
AGCCACTGGTAACAGGATTAGCAGAGCGAGGTATGTAGGCGGTGCTACAGAGTTCTTGAAGTGGTGGCCT
AACTACGGCTACACTAGAAGAACAGTATTTGGTATCTGCGCTCTGCTGAAGCCAGTTACCTTCGGAAAAA
GAGTTGGTAGCTCTTGATCCGGCAAACAAACCACCGCTGGTAGCGGTGGTTTTTTTGTTTGCAAGCAGCA
GATTACGCGCAGAAAAAAAGGATCTCAAGAAGATCCTTTGATCTTTTCTACGGGGTCTGACGCTCAGTGG
AACGAAAACTCACGTTAAGGGATTTTGGTCATGAGATTATCAAAAAGGATCTTCACCTAGATCCTTTTAA
ATTAAAAATGAAGTTTTAAATCAATCTAAAGTATATATGAGTAAACTTGGTCTGACAGTTACCAATGCTT
AATCAGTGAGGCACCTATCTCAGCGATCTGTCTATTTCGTTCATCCATAGTTGCCTGACTCCCCGTCGTG
TAGATAACTACGATACGGGAGGGCTTACCATCTGGCCCCAGTGCTGCAATGATACCGCGAGACCCACGCT
CACCGGCTCCAGATTTATCAGCAATAAACCAGCCAGCCGGAAGGGCCGAGCGCAGAAGTGGTCCTGCAAC
TTTATCCGCCTCCATCCAGTCTATTAATTGTTGCCGGGAAGCTAGAGTAAGTAGTTCGCCAGTTAATAGT
TTGCGCAACGTTGTTGCCATTGCTACAGGCATCGTGGTGTCACGCTCGTCGTTTGGTATGGCTTCATTCA
GCTCCGGTTCCCAACGATCAAGGCGAGTTACATGATCCCCCATGTTGTGCAAAAAAGCGGTTAGCTCCTT
CGGTCCTCCGATCGTTGTCAGAAGTAAGTTGGCCGCAGTGTTATCACTCATGGTTATGGCAGCACTGCAT
AATTCTCTTACTGTCATGCCATCCGTAAGATGCTTTTCTGTGACTGGTGAGTACTCAACCAAGTCATTCT
GAGAATAGTGTATGCGGCGACCGAGTTGCTCTTGCCCGGCGTCAATACGGGATAATACCGCGCCACATAG
CAGAACTTTAAAAGTGCTCATCATTGGAAAACGTTCTTCGGGGCGAAAACTCTCAAGGATCTTACCGCTG
TTGAGATCCAGTTCGATGTAACCCACTCGTGCACCCAACTGATCTTCAGCATCTTTTACTTTCACCAGCG
TTTCTGGGTGAGCAAAAACAGGAAGGCAAAATGCCGCAAAAAAGGGAATAAGGGCGACACGGAAATGTTG
AATACTCATACTCTTCCTTTTTCAATATTATTGAAGCATTTATCAGGGTTATTGTCTCATGAGCGGATAC
ATATTTGAATGTATTTAGAAAAATAAACAAATAGGGGTTCCGCGCACATTTCCCCGAAAAGTGCCACCTG
GGTCGACATTGATTATTGACTAGTTATTAATAGTAATCAATTACGGGGTCATTAGTTCATAGCCCATATA
TGGAGTTCCGCGTTACATAACTTACGGTAAATGGCCCGCCTGGCTGACCGCCCAACGACCCCCGCCCATT
GACGTCAATAATGACGTATGTTCCCATAGTAACGCCAATAGGGACTTTCCATTGACGTCAATGGGTGGAG
TATTTACGGTAAACTGCCCACTTGGCAGTACATCAAGTGTATCATATGCCAAGTACGCCCCCTATTGACG
TCAATGACGGTAAATGGCCCGCCTGGCATTATGCCCAGTACATGACCTTATGGGACTTTCCTACTTGGCA
GTACATCTACGTATTAGTCATCGCTATTACCATGGGAGGCGTGGCCTGGGCGGGACTGGGGAGTGGCGAG
CCCTCAGATCCTGCATATAAGCAGCTGCTTTTTGCCTGTACTGGGTCTCTCTGGTTAGACCAGATCTGAG
CCTGGGAGCTCTCTGGCTAACTAGGGAACCCACTGCTTAAGCCTCAATAAAGCTTGCCTTGAGTGCTTCA
AGTAGTGTGTGCCCGTCTGTTGTGTGACTCTGGTAACTAGAGATCCCTCAGACCCTTTTAGTCAGTGTGG
AAAATCTCTAGCAGTGGCGCCCGAACAGGGACTTGAAAGCGAAAGGGAAACCAGAGGAGCTCTCTCGACG
CAGGACTCGGCTTGCTGAAGCGCGCACGGCAAGAGGCGAGGGGCGGCGACTGGTGAGTACGCCAAAAATT
TTGACTAGCGGAGGCTAGAAGGAGAGAGATGGGTGCGAGAGCGTCAGTATTAAGCGGGGGAGAATTAGAT
CGCGATGGGAAAAAATTCGGTTAAGGCCAGGGGGAAAGAAAAAATATAAATTAAAACATATAGTATGGGC
AAGCAGGGAGCTAGAACGATTCGCAGTTAATACTGGCCTGTTAGAAACATCAGAAGGCTGTAGACAAATA
CTGGGACAGCTACAACCATCCCTTCAGACAGGATCAGAAGAACTTAGATCATTATATAATACAGTAGCAA
CCCTCTATTGTGTGCATCAAAGGATAGAGATAAAAGACACCAAGGAAGCTTTAGACAAGATAGAGGAAGA
GCAAAACAAAAGTAAGAAAAAAGCACAGCAAGCAGCAGGATCTTCAGACCTGGAAATTCCCTACAATCCC
CAAAGTCAAGGAGTAGTAGAATCTATGAATAAAGAATTAAAGAAAATTATAGGACAGGTAAGAGATCAGG
CTGAACATCTTAAGACAGCAGTACAAATGGCAGTATTCATCCACAATTTTAAAAGAAAAGGGGGGATTGG
GGGGTACAGTGCAGGGGAAAGAATAGTAGACATAATAGCAACAGACATACAAACTAAAGAATTACAAAAA
CAAATTACAAAAATTCAAAATTTTCGGGTTTATTACAGGGACAGCAGAAATCCACTTTGGAAAGGACCAG
CAAAGCTCCTCTGGAAAGGTGAAGGGGCAGTAGTAATACAAGATAATAGTGACATAAAAGTAGTGCCAAG
AAGAAAAGCAAAGATCATTAGGGATTATGGAAAACAGATGGCAGGTGATGATTGTGTGGCAAGTAGACAG
GATGAGGATTAGAACATGGAAAAGTTTAGTAAAACACCATAAGGAGGAGATATGAGGGACAATTGGAGAA
GTGAATTATATAAATATAAAGTAGTAAAAATTGAACCATTAGGAGTAGCACCCACCAAGGCAAAGAGAAG
AGTGGTGCAGAGAGAAAAAAGAGCAGTGGGAATAGGAGCTTTGTTCCTTGGGTTCTTGGGAGCAGCAGGA
AGCACTATGGGCGCAGCGTCAATGACGCTGACGGTACAGGCCAGACAATTATTGTCTGGTATAGTGCAGC
AGCAGAACAATTTGCTGAGGGCTATTGAGGCGCAACAGCATCTGTTGCAACTCACAGTCTGGGGCATCAA
GCAGCTCCAGGCAAGAATCCTGGCTGTGGAAAGATACCTAAAGGATCAACAGCTCCTGGGGATTTGGGGT
TGCTCTGGAAAACTCATTTGCACCACTGCTGTGCCTTGGAATGCTAGTTGGAGTAATAAATCTCTGGAAC
AGATTTGGAATCACACGACCTGGATGGAGTGGGACAGAGAAATTAACAATTACACAAGCTTAATACACTC
CTTAATTGAAGAATCGCAAAACCAGCAAGAAAAGAATGAACAAGAATTATTGGAATTAGATAAATGGGCA
AGTTTGTGGAATTGGTTTAACATAACAAATTGGCTGTGGTATATAAAATTATTCATAATGATAGTAGGAG
GCTTGGTAGGTTTAAGAATAGTTTTTGCTGTACTTTCTATAGTGAATAGAGTTAGGCAGGGATATTCACC
ATTATCGTTTCAGACCCACCTCCCAACCCCGAGGGGACCCGACAGGCCCGAAGGAATAGAAGAAGAAGGT
GGAGAGAGAGACAGAGACAGATCCATTCGATTAGTGAACGGATCTCGACGGTATCTAGTGATTATCGGAT
CAACTTTGTATAGAAAAGTTG
